>Addgene plasmid #170874 | pUPD+Red-F | addgene full sequence | sequence record 334415 | Addgene NGS Result
GCTGGCCCACTACGTGAACCATCACCCT
[91 nt withheld, positions 29-119]
G
[124 nt withheld, positions 121-244]
CCATTCGCCATTCAGGCTGCGCAACTGTTGGGAAGGGCGATCGGTGCGGGCCTCTTCGCTATTACGCCAG
CTGGCGAAAGGGGGATGTGCTGCAAGGCGATTAAGTTGGGTAACGCCAGGGTTTTCCCAGTCACGACGTT
GTAAAACGACGGCCAGTGAATTGTAATACGACTCACTATAGGGCGAATTGGGCCCGACGTCGCATGCTCC
CGGCCGCCATGGCGGCCGCGGGAATTCGATTGGGCGATGAGTGGTCTCGAATGGAGAACATGGAGAACGA
CGAGAACATTGTGGTGGGACCCAAGCCGTTCTACCCGATCGAGGAGGGTTCCGCTGGCACCCAGCTGCGC
AAGTACATGGAGCGCTACGCTAAGCTGGGTGCTATCGCCTTCACCAACGCCGTGACCGGTGTGGATTACT
CCTACGCCGAGTACCTGGAGAAGTCCTGCTGCCTCGGAAAGGCCCTGCAGAACTACGGTCTGGTCGTGGA
TGGCCGCATTGCCCTCTGCTCGGAGAACTGCGAGGAGTTCTTCATTCCCGTGATCGCTGGTCTGTTCATC
GGAGTCGGCGTTGCCCCAACCAACGAGATCTACACCCTGCGCGAGCTGGTCCACAGCCTGGGTATCAGCA
AGCCGACCATCGTTTTCTCGAGCAAGAAGGGCCTCGACAAGGTTATCACCGTGCAAAAAACCGTCACCAC
CATCAAGACCATCGTTATCCTGGATTCCAAGGTTGACTACCGCGGTTACCAGTGCCTCGACACCTTCATC
AAGCGTAACACCCCACCCGGCTTCCAAGCCTCCTCCTTCAAAACCGTGGAGGTTGATCGCAAGGAGCAGG
TGGCCCTGATCATGAACTCCTCCGGCTCCACCGGTCTGCCAAAGGGCGTGCAGCTGACCCACGAGAACAC
CGTCACCCGCTTCTCGCATGCCCGTGATCCCATCTACGGCAACCAGGTGTCCCCAGGCACCGCCGTCCTG
ACCGTCGTGCCCCTCCACCACGGCTTCGGCATGTTCACCACTCTCGGCTACTTGATCTGCGGCTTCCGTG
TGGTGATGCTGACTAAGTTCGACGAGGAGACTTTCCTCAAGACCCTGCAAGACTACAAGTGCACTTACGT
GATCCTGGTGCCGACCCTGTTCGCCATCCTGAACAAGAGCGAGCTGTTGAACAAATACGACCTGTCGAAC
CTGGTGGAGATCGCTTCCGGCGGCGCCCCACTGTCGAAGGAAGTTGGCGAGGCCGTTGCTCGCCGCTTCA
ACCTGCCCGGCGTCCGTCAGGGTTACGGCCTGACCGAGACTACCTCGGCTATCATCATCACCCCCGAGGG
CGACGATAAGCCCGGCGCTTCCGGCAAGGTTGTTCCACTCTTCAAAGCCAAGGTGATCGACCTGGACACC
AAGAAGTCCCTGGGTCCCAACCGTCGCGGAGAAGTGTGCGTCAAGGGCCCCATGCTGATGAAGGGCTACG
TCAACAACCCAGAGGCCACCAAGGAGTTGATCGACGAGGAGGGCTGGCTGCACACTGGTGACATCGGTTA
CTACGACGAAGAGAAGCACTTCTTCATCGTTGACCGCCTGAAGTCCTTGATCAAGTACAAGGGCTACCAG
GTTCCCCCCGCCGAGCTCGAGAGCGTCCTGCTGCAGCACCCCTCCATTTTCGATGCCGGAGTGGCCGGTG
TCCCCGATCCCGTGGCTGGCGAGCTGCCAGGTGCCGTCGTCGTGCTGGAGTCCGGCAAGAACATGACCGA
GAAGGAAGTGATGGATTACGTGGCCTCGCAAGTGTCCAACGCCAAGCGCCTGCGCGGCGGCGTGCGCTTC
GTGGATGAGGTGCCCAAGGGCCTCACCGGAAAGATCGACGGTCGCGCTATCCGCGAGATCCTCAAGAAGC
CCGTGGCCAAGATGTGAGCTTCGAGACCACTCATCGCCCAATCACTAGTGAATTCGCGGCCGCCTGCAGG
TCGACCATATGGGAGAGCTCCCAACGCGTTGGATGCATAGCTTGAGTATTCTATAGTGTCACCTAAATAG
CTTGGCGTAATCATGGTCATAGCTGTTTCCTGTGTGAAATTGTTATCCGCTCACAATTCCACACAACATA
CGAGCCGGAAGCATAAAGTGTAAAGCCTGGGGTGCCTAATGAGTGAGCTAACTCACATTAATTGCGTTGC
GCTCACTGCCCGCTTTCCAGTCGGGAAACCTGTCGTGCCAGCTGCATTAATGAATCGGCCAACGCGCGGG
GAGAGGCGGTTTGCGTATTGGGCGCTCTTCCGCTTCCTCGCTCACTGACTCGCTGCGCTCGGTCGTTCGG
CTGCGGCGAGCGGTATCAGCTCACTCAAAGGCGGTAATACGGTTATCCACAGAATCAGGGGATAACGCAG
GAAAGAACATGTGAGCAAAAGGCCAGCAAAAGGCCAGGAACCGTAAAAAGGCCGCGTTGCTGGCGTTTTT
CCATAGGCTCCGCCCCCCTGACGAGCATCACAAAAATCGACGCTCAAGTCAGAGGTGGCGAAACCCGACA
GGACTATAAAGATACCAGGCGTTTCCCCCTGGAAGCTCCCTCGTGCGCTCTCCTGTTCCGACCCTGCCGC
TTACCGGATACCTGTCCGCCTTTCTCCCTTCGGGAAGCGTGGCGCTTTCTCATAGCTCACGCTGTAGGTA
TCTCAGTTCGGTGTAGGTCGTTCGCTCCAAGCTGGGCTGTGTGCACGAACCCCCCGTTCAGCCCGACCGC
TGCGCCTTATCCGGTAACTATCGTCTTGAGTCCAACCCGGTAAGACACGACTTATCGCCACTGGCAGCAG
CCACTGGTAACAGGATTAGCAGAGCGAGGTATGTAGGCGGTGCTACAGAGTTCTTGAAGTGGTGGCCTAA
CTACGGCTACACTAGAAGAACAGTATTTGGTATCTGCGCTCTGCTGAAGCCAGTTACCTTCGGAAAAAGA
GTTGGTAGCTCTTGATCCGGCAAACAAACCACCGCTGGTAGCGGTGGTTTTTTTGTTTGCAAGCAGCAGA
TTACGCGCAGAAAAAAAGGATCTCAAGAAGATCCTTTGATCTTTTCTACGGGGTCTGACGCTCAGTGGAA
CGAAAACTCACGTTAAGGGATTTTGGTCATGAGATTATCAAAAAGGATCTTCACCTAGATCCTTTTAAAT
TAAAAATGAAGTTTTAAATCAATCTAAAGTATATATGAGTAAACTTGGTCTGACAGTTACCAATGCTTAA
TCAGTGAGGCACCTATCTCAGCGATCTGTCTATTTCGTTCATCCATAGTTGCCTGACTCCCCGTCGTGTA
GATAACTACGATACGGGAGGGCTTACCATCTGGCCCCAGTGCTGCAATGATACCGCGCGACCCACGCTCA
CCGGCTCCAGATTTATCAGCAATAAACCAGCCAGCCGGAAGGGCCGAGCGCAGAAGTGGTCCTGCAACTT
TATCCGCCTCCATCCAGTCTATTAATTGTTGCCGGGAAGCTAGAGTAAGTAGTTCGCCAGTTAATAGTTT
GCGCAACGTTGTTGCCATTGCTACAGGCATCGTGGTGTCACGCTCGTCGTTTGGTATGGCTTCATTCAGC
TCCGGTTCCCAACGATCAAGGCGAGTTACATGATCCCCCATGTTGTGCAAAAAAGCGGTTAGCTCCTTCG
GTCCTCCGATCGTTGTCAGAAGTAAGTTGGCCGCAGTGTTATCACTCATGGTTATGGCAGCACTGCATAA
TTCTCTTACTGTCATGCCATCCGTAAGATGCTTTTCTGTGACTGGTGAGTACTCAACCAAGTCATTCTGA
GAATAGTGTATGCGGCGACCGAGTTGCTCTTGCCCGGCGTCAATACGGGATAATACCGCGCCACATAGCA
GAACTTTAAAAGTGCTCATCATTGGAAAACGTTCTTCGGGGCGAAAACTCTCAAGGATCTTACCGCTGTT
GAGATCCAGTTCGATGTAACCCACTCGTGCACCCAACTGATCTTCAGCATCTTTTACTTTCACCAGCGTT
TCTGGGTGAGCAAAAACAGGAAGGCAAAATGCCGCAAAAAAGGGAATAAGGGCGACACGGAAATGTTGAA
TACTCATACTCTTCCTTTTTCAATATTATTGAAGCATTTATCAGGGTTATTGTCTCATGAGCGGATACAT
ATTTGAATGTATTTAGAAAAATAAACAAATAGGGGTTCCGCGCACATTTCCCCGAAAAGTGCCACCTGAT
GCGGTGTGAAATACCGCACAGATGCGTAAGGAGAAAATACCGCATCAGGAAATTGTAAGCGTTAATATTT
TGTTAAAATTCGCGTTAAATTTTTGTTAAATCAGCTCATTTTTTAACCAATAGGCCGAAATCGGCAAAAT
CCCTTATAAATCAAAAGAATAGACCGAGATAGGGT
[37 nt withheld, positions 4620-4656]
AAAGAACGTGGACTCCAACGTCAAAGGGCGAAAAACCGTCTATCAGGGC
Features (pLannotate 1.2.2; 14 found; start..end, strand, type, name):
    248..405     -  CDS            lacZα (fragment): LacZα fragment of β-galactosidase; lacZ fragment
    408..426     +  promoter       T7 promoter: promoter for bacteriophage T7 RNA polymerase
    505..2148    +  CDS            LUCI_LUCCR: Experimental evidence at protein level: Swiss-Prot protein existence level 1. Produces green light with a wavelength of 544 nm. From Luciola cruciata (Japanese firefly) (Genji firefly).
   2180..2242    -  CDS            VESPI_VESMG (fragment): Experimental evidence at protein level: Swiss-Prot protein existence level 1. Shows contractile activity on isolated ileum smooth muscle. From Vespa magnifica (Hornet).
   2254..2272    -  promoter       SP6 promoter: promoter for bacteriophage SP6 RNA polymerase
   2314..2330    -  protein_bind   lac operator: The lac repressor binds to the lac operator to inhibit transcription in E. coli. This inhibition can be relieved by adding lactose or isopropyl-β-D-thiogalactopyranoside (IPTG). lac repressor encoded by lacI
   2338..2368    -  promoter       lac promoter: promoter for the E. coli lac operon
   2383..2404    -  protein_bind   CAP binding site: CAP binding activates transcription in the presence of cAMP. E. coli catabolite activator protein
   2417..2509    -  CDS            lacI (fragment): lac repressor; lacI; The lac repressor binds to the lac operator to inhibit transcription in E. coli. This inhibition can be relieved by adding lactose or isopropyl-β-D-thiogalactopyranoside (IPTG).
   2692..3280    -  rep_origin     ori: high-copy-number ColE1/pMB1/pBR322/pUC origin of replication
   3451..4311    -  CDS            AmpR: β-lactamase; bla; confers resistance to ampicillin, carbenicillin, and related antibiotics
   4312..4416    -  promoter       AmpR promoter: bla
   4443..4493    +  misc_feature   bom (fragment): basis of mobility region from pBR322
   4494..244     -  rep_origin     f1 ori (across the origin) (sequence partly withheld): f1 bacteriophage origin of replication; arrow indicates direction of (+) strand synthesis
