[The description below was written by a language model from this plasmid's Addgene catalogue record and pLannotate feature annotations shown in this document.]
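Description:
pUPD+Red-F is a level-0 "Phytobrick" part plasmid for plant synthetic biology. It carries the coding sequence of Red-F, a red-emitting luciferase, in the pUPD universal domestication vector of the GoldenBraid modular cloning system. The backbone is a small, high-copy E. coli cloning vector with a ColE1/pUC-type origin, an ampicillin resistance gene (β-lactamase under its own promoter) and an f1 phage origin. It also retains a lacZα region with the lac promoter, operator and CAP site, which the insert interrupts, consistent with blue/white screening during part domestication. T7 and SP6 phage promoters flank the cloning site. The short hit to a hornet peptide just downstream of the insert is most likely a spurious annotation.

The insert, about 1.65 kb, is annotated as the Luciola cruciata (Japanese or Genji firefly) luciferase, which is spelled "curciata" in the catalogue entry. The wild-type enzyme emits green light, whereas this version carries the S286Y substitution that shifts emission to red. It was cloned through Esp3I sites that were destroyed in the process. As a CDS-only part, it has no plant promoter or terminator of its own. In this type of system, the part would normally be released by Type IIS digestion and assembled with separately supplied regulatory parts into transcriptional units, although the record does not describe the release sites or overhangs. According to the associated publication, the part belongs to a ratiometric dual-colour luciferase reporter system for rapid characterisation of transcriptional regulatory elements in plants, in which spectrally distinct luciferases allow a test signal to be normalised against a reference.
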