Addgene plasmid #170874: pUPD+Red-F
Purpose: Phytobrick - Red-F Luciferase CDS
Depositing lab: Markita Landry. Publication: A Ratiometric Dual Color Luciferase Reporter for Fast Characterization of Transcriptional Regulatory Elements in Plants. Gonzalez-Grandio E, Demirer GS, Ma W, Brady S, Landry MP. ACS Synth Biol. 2021 Sep 14. doi: 10.1021/acssynbio.1c00248. PubMed 34520169.
Backbone
  Vector backbone: pUPD
  Backbone manufacturer: Diego Orzaez Lab
  Backbone size w/o insert (bp): 3057
  Vector type: Luciferase, Synthetic Biology
Growth in bacteria
  Bacterial resistance: Ampicillin, 100 μg/mL
  Growth temperature: 37°C
  Growth strain: DH5alpha
  Copy number: High Copy
Gene/Insert
  Gene/Insert name: Red-F (alt name: Red mutant S286Y luciferase from Luciola curciata)
  Species: Luciola curciata
  Insert size (bp): 1648
  Mutation: p.S286Y Red mutant
  Cloning method: Restriction Enzyme; 5′ cloning site Esp3I (destroyed during cloning); 3′ cloning site Esp3I (destroyed during cloning)
  Sequencing primers: 5′ taatacgactcactatagg; 3′ gtcatagctgtttcctg
Resource information
  A portion of this plasmid was derived from a plasmid made by: Original gene from https://doi.org/10.1016/j.cbpb.2006.06.001
Terms and licenses: Academic/Nonprofit Terms; Industry Terms: Not Available to Industry
Depositor comments: Please visit https://www.biorxiv.org/content/10.1101/2021.05.26.443018v2 to read the preprint on bioRxiv.
How to cite: pUPD+Red-F was a gift from Markita Landry (Addgene plasmid # 170874 ; http://n2t.net/addgene:170874 ; RRID:Addgene_170874)
